Addgene plasmid #139691: pcDNA8-Flag-LARS-DELTA-UNE-L
Purpose: Expresses N-teminal Flag tagged aa 1- 1064 of LARS1
Depositing lab: Jie Chen. Depositing organization: University of Illinois at Urbana-Champaign. Publication: Leucyl-tRNA Synthetase Activates Vps34 in Amino Acid-Sensing mTORC1 Signaling. Yoon MS, Son K, Arauz E, Han JM, Kim S, Chen J. Cell Rep. 2016 Aug 9;16(6):1510-1517. doi: 10.1016/j.celrep.2016.07.008. Epub 2016 Jul 28. PubMed 27477288.
Backbone
  Vector backbone: pCDNA3-FLAG TAGGED
  Backbone manufacturer: Flag inserted and cloning site modified in lab
  Backbone size w/o insert (bp): 5400
  Modifications to backbone: CMV promoter - T7 promoter - HindI - NotI - Kozak sequence - Flag - BamHI - LRS-XhoI…
  Vector type: Mammalian Expression
  Selectable markers: Neomycin (select with G418)
Growth in bacteria
  Bacterial resistance: Ampicillin, 100 μg/mL
  Growth temperature: 37°C
  Growth strain: DH5alpha
  Copy number: Unknown
Gene/Insert
  Gene/Insert name: LARS1 (alt names: Leucyl-tRNA-synthetase; LRS)
  Species: H. sapiens (human)
  Insert size (bp): 3192
  Entrez Gene: LARS1 (a.k.a. HSPC192, ILFS1, LARS, LEURS, LEUS, LFIS, LRS, PIG44, RNTLS, cLRS, hr025Cl)
  Promoter: CMV
  Tag / fusion protein: FLAG (N terminal on insert)
  Cloning method: Restriction Enzyme; 5′ cloning site BamHI (not destroyed); 3′ cloning site XhoI (not destroyed)
  Sequencing primers: 5′ CMV-F; 3′ BGH-REV
Terms and licenses: Academic/Nonprofit Terms; Industry Terms: Not Available to Industry
How to cite: pcDNA8-Flag-LARS-DELTA-UNE-L was a gift from Jie Chen (Addgene plasmid # 139691 ; http://n2t.net/addgene:139691 ; RRID:Addgene_139691)
