[The description below was written by a language model from this plasmid's Addgene catalogue record and pLannotate feature annotations shown in this document.]
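Description:
pcDNA8-Flag-LARS-DELTA-UNE-L is a mammalian expression plasmid built on a laboratory-modified, FLAG-tagged pcDNA3 backbone. It carries a C-terminally truncated form of human leucyl-tRNA synthetase (LARS1, also called LRS). The insert encodes residues 1–1064 and, as the name indicates, lacks the C-terminal UNE-L domain. It was cloned between BamHI and XhoI sites, downstream of a Kozak sequence and an N-terminal FLAG epitope. The annotated LARS1 coding fragment spans about 3.2 kb of the 8.6 kb sequenced plasmid, which fits the stated insert size. The FLAG tag itself was not picked up as a separate feature in the automated annotation.

Expression in mammalian cells is driven by the CMV immediate-early enhancer and promoter and terminated by the bovine growth hormone polyadenylation signal. T7 and SP6 phage promoters flank the insert, which in principle allows in vitro transcription. A separate cassette consists of the SV40 early promoter, the neomycin phosphotransferase gene and the SV40 poly(A) signal, and it permits G418 selection of stably transfected cells. In E. coli the plasmid is maintained through a high-copy ColE1/pUC-type origin and selected with ampicillin via the β-lactamase gene. An f1 origin is also present. Short annotated fragments (HIV-1 LTR, ble, lacI, bom and lac promoter/operator elements) appear to be backbone remnants or partial similarity matches rather than functional parts.

The associated publication concerns leucyl-tRNA synthetase activating Vps34 in amino acid-sensing mTORC1 signalling. This suggests the construct serves as a domain-deletion mutant for testing what the C-terminal region contributes, with the FLAG tag allowing detection or immunoprecipitation.
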