Features (pLannotate 1.2.2; 21 found; start..end, strand, type, name):
     30..82      -  misc_feature   bom (fragment): basis of mobility region from pBR322
    237..616     +  enhancer       CMV enhancer: human cytomegalovirus immediate early enhancer
    617..820     +  promoter       CMV promoter: human cytomegalovirus (CMV) immediate early promoter
    816..849     +  LTR            5' LTR (truncated) (fragment): truncated 5' long terminal repeat (LTR) from HIV-1
    865..883     +  promoter       T7 promoter: promoter for bacteriophage T7 RNA polymerase
    947..4135    +  CDS            LARS1 (fragment): SYLC_HUMAN - Also known as KIAA1352, LARS. Experimental evidence at protein level: Swiss-Prot protein existence level 1. Catalyzes the specific attachment of an amino acid to its cognate tRNA in a two step reaction: the amino acid (AA) is first activated by ATP to form AA-AMP and then transferred to the acceptor end of the tRNA. Exhibits a post-transfer editing activity to hydrolyze mischarged tRNAs. From Homo sapiens (Human).
   4160..4178    -  promoter       SP6 promoter: promoter for bacteriophage SP6 RNA polymerase
   4204..4428    +  polyA_signal   bGH poly(A) signal: bovine growth hormone polyadenylation signal
   4432..4453    +  promoter       SV40 promoter (fragment): SV40 enhancer and early promoter
   4474..4902    +  rep_origin     f1 ori (sequence partly withheld): f1 bacteriophage origin of replication; arrow indicates direction of (+) strand synthesis
   4916..5245    +  promoter       SV40 promoter: SV40 enhancer and early promoter
   5312..6103    +  CDS            neo: KKA2_KLEPN - Also known as kan, nptII. Experimental evidence at protein level: Swiss-Prot protein existence level 1. Resistance to kanamycin, neomycin, paromomycin, ribostamycin, butirosin and gentamicin B. From Klebsiella pneumoniae.
   6127..6285    +  CDS            ble (fragment): BLE_KLEPN - Experimental evidence at protein level: Swiss-Prot protein existence level 1. Binding protein with a strong affinity to the bleomycin family of antibiotics. Binds to CL990; an antimitotic-antibiotic compound. From Klebsiella pneumoniae.
   6280..6401    +  polyA_signal   SV40 poly(A) signal: SV40 polyadenylation signal
   6474..6490    -  protein_bind   lac operator: The lac repressor binds to the lac operator to inhibit transcription in E. coli. This inhibition can be relieved by adding lactose or isopropyl-β-D-thiogalactopyranoside (IPTG). lac repressor encoded by lacI
   6498..6528    -  promoter       lac promoter: promoter for the E. coli lac operon
   6543..6564    -  protein_bind   CAP binding site: CAP binding activates transcription in the presence of cAMP. E. coli catabolite activator protein
   6577..6669    -  CDS            lacI (fragment): lac repressor; lacI; The lac repressor binds to the lac operator to inhibit transcription in E. coli. This inhibition can be relieved by adding lactose or isopropyl-β-D-thiogalactopyranoside (IPTG).
   6852..7440    -  rep_origin     ori: high-copy-number ColE1/pMB1/pBR322/pUC origin of replication
   7611..8471    -  CDS            AmpR: β-lactamase; bla; confers resistance to ampicillin, carbenicillin, and related antibiotics
   8472..8576    -  promoter       AmpR promoter: bla
>Addgene plasmid #139691 | pcDNA8-Flag-LARS-DELTA-UNE-L | addgene full sequence | sequence record 307493 | Addgene NGS Result
TCGACGGATCGGGAGATCTCCCGATCCCCTATGGTGCACTCTCAGTACAATCTGCTCTGATGCCGCATAG
TTAAGCCAGTATCTGCTCCCTGCTTGTGTGTTGGAGGTCGCTGAGTAGTGCGCGAGCAAAATTTAAGCTA
CAACAAGGCAAGGCTTGACCGACAATTGCATGAAGAATCTGCTTAGGGTTAGGCGTTTTGCGCTGCTTCG
CGATGTACGGGCCAGATATACGCGTTGACATTGATTATTGACTAGTTATTAATAGTAATCAATTACGGGG
TCATTAGTTCATAGCCCATATATGGAGTTCCGCGTTACATAACTTACGGTAAATGGCCCGCCTGGCTGAC
CGCCCAACGACCCCCGCCCATTGACGTCAATAATGACGTATGTTCCCATAGTAACGCCAATAGGGACTTT
CCATTGACGTCAATGGGTGGAGTATTTACGGTAAACTGCCCACTTGGCAGTACATCAAGTGTATCATATG
CCAAGTACGCCCCCTATTGACGTCAATGACGGTAAATGGCCCGCCTGGCATTATGCCCAGTACATGACCT
TATGGGACTTTCCTACTTGGCAGTACATCTACGTATTAGTCATCGCTATTACCATGGTGATGCGGTTTTG
GCAGTACATCAATGGGCGTGGATAGCGGTTTGACTCACGGGGATTTCCAAGTCTCCACCCCATTGACGTC
AATGGGAGTTTGTTTTGGCACCAAAATCAACGGGACTTTCCAAAATGTCGTAACAACTCCGCCCCATTGA
CGCAAATGGGCGGTAGGCGTGTACGGTGGGAGGTCTATATAAGCAGAGCTCTCTGGCTAACTAGAGAACC
CACTGCTTACTGGCTTATCGAAATTAATACGACTCACTATAGGGAGACCCAAGCTTGGGGGGCGGCCGCC
ATGGATTATAAAGATGATGATGATGGATCGGATCCCATGGCGGAAAGAAAAGGAACAGCCAAAGTGGACT
TTTTGAAGAAGATTGAGAAAGAAATCCAACAGAAATGGGATACTGAGAGAGTGTTTGAGGTCAATGCATC
TAATTTAGAGAAACAGACCAGCAAGGGCAAGTATTTTGTAACCTTCCCATATCCATATATGAATGGACGC
CTTCATTTGGGACACACGTTTTCTTTATCCAAATGTGAGTTTGCTGTAGGGTACCAGCGATTGAAAGGAA
AATGTTGTCTGTTTCCCTTTGGCCTGCACTGTACTGGAATGCCTATTAAGGCATGTGCTGATAAGTTGAA
AAGAGAAATAGAGCTGTATGGTTGCCCCCCTGATTTTCCAGATGAAGAAGAGGAAGAGGAAGAAACCAGT
GTTAAAACAGAAGATATAATAATTAAGGATAAAGCTAAAGGAAAAAAGAGTAAAGCTGCTGCTAAAGCTG
GATCTTCTAAATACCAGTGGGGCATTATGAAATCCCTTGGTCTGTCTGATGAAGAGATAGTAAAATTTTC
TGAAGCAGAACATTGGCTTGATTATTTCCCGCCACTGGCTATTCAGGATTTAAAAAGAATGGGTTTGAAG
GTAGACTGGCGTCGTTCCTTCATCACCACTGATGTTAATCCTTACTATGATTCCTTTGTCAGATGGCAAT
TTTTAACATTAAGAGAAAGAAACAAAATTAAATTTGGGAAGCGGTATACAATTTACTCTCCGAAAGATGG
ACAGCCTTGCATGGATCATGATAGACAAACTGGAGAGGGTGTTGGACCTCAGGAATATACTTTACTCAAA
TTGAAGGTGCTTGAGCCATACCCATCTAAATTAAGTGGCCTGAAAGGTAAAAATATTTTCTTGGTGGCTG
CTACTCTCAGACCTGAGACCATGTTTGGGCAGACAAATTGTTGGGTTCGTCCTGATATGAAGTACATTGG
ATTTGAGACGGTGAATGGTGATATATTCATCTGTACCCAAAAAGCAGCCAGGAATATGTCATACCAGGGC
TTTACCAAAGACAATGGCGTGGTGCCTGTTGTTAAGGAATTAATGGGGGAGGAAATTCTTGGTGCATCAC
TTTCTGCACCTTTAACATCATACAAGGTGATCTATGTTCTCCCAATGCTAACTATTAAGGAGGATAAAGG
CACTGGTGTGGTTACAAGTGTTCCTTCCGACTCCCCTGATGATATTGCTGCCCTCAGAGACTTGAAGAAA
AAGCAAGCCTTACGAGCAAAATATGGAATTAGAGATGACATGGTCTTGCCATTTGAGCCGGTGCCAGTCA
TTGAAATCCCAGGTTTTGGAAATCTTTCTGCTGTAACCATTTGTGATGAGTTGAAAATTCAGAGCCAGAA
TGACCGGGAAAAACTTGCAGAAGCAAAGGAGAAGATATATCTAAAAGGATTTTATGAGGGTATCATGTTG
GTGGATGGATTTAAAGGACAGAAGGTTCAAGATGTAAAGAAGACTATTCAGAAAAAGATGATTGACGCTG
GAGATGCACTTATTTACATGGAACCAGAGAAACAAGTGATGTCCAGGTCGTCAGATGAATGTGTTGTGGC
TCTGTGTGACCAGTGGTACTTGGATTATGGAGAAGAGAATTGGAAGAAACAGACATCTCAGTGCTTGAAG
AACCTGGAAACATTCTGTGAGGAGACCAGGAGGAATTTTGAAGCCACCTTAGGTTGGCTACAAGAACATG
CTTGCTCAAGAACTTATGGTCTAGGCACTCACCTGCCTTGGGATGAGCAGTGGCTGATTGAATCACTTTC
TGACTCCACTATTTACATGGCATTTTACACAGTTGCACACCTATTGCAGGGGGGTAACTTGCATGGACAG
GCAGAGTCTCCGCTGGGCATTAGACCGCAACAGATGACCAAGGAAGTTTGGGATTATGTTTTCTTCAAGG
AGGCTCCATTTCCTAAGACTCAGATTGCAAAGGAAAAATTAGATCAGTTAAAGCAGGAGTTTGAATTCTG
GTATCCTGTTGATCTTCGCGTCTCTGGCAAGGATCTTGTTCCAAATCATCTTTCATATTACCTTTATAAT
CATGTGGCTATGTGGCCGGAACAAAGTGACAAATGGCCTACAGCTGTGAGAGCAAATGGACATCTCCTCC
TGAACTCTGAGAAGATGTCAAAATCCACAGGCAACTTCCTCACTTTGACCCAAGCTATTGACAAATTTTC
AGCAGATGGAATGCGTTTGGCTCTGGCTGATGCTGGTGACACTGTAGAAGATGCCAACTTTGTGGAAGCC
ATGGCAGATGCAGGTATTCTCCGTCTGTACACCTGGGTAGAGTGGGTGAAAGAAATGGTTGCCAACTGGG
ACAGCCTAAGAAGTGGTCCTGCCAGCACTTTCAATGATAGAGTTTTTGCCAGTGAATTGAATGCAGGAAT
TATAAAAACAGATCAAAACTATGAAAAGATGATGTTTAAAGAAGCTTTGAAAACAGGGTTTTTTGAGTTT
CAGGCCGCAAAAGATAAGTACCGTGAATTGGCTGTGGAAGGGATGCACAGAGAACTTGTGTTCCGGTTTA
TTGAAGTTCAGACACTTCTCCTCGCTCCATTCTGTCCACATTTGTGTGAGCACATCTGGACACTCCTGGG
AAAGCCTGACTCAATTATGAATGCTTCATGGCCTGTGGCAGGTCCTGTTAATGAAGTTTTAATACACTCC
TCACAGTATCTTATGGAAGTAACACATGACCTTAGACTACGACTCAAGAACTATATGATGCCAGCTAAAG
GGAAGAAGACTGACAAACAACCCCTGCAGAAGCCCTCACATTGCACCATCTATGTGGCAAAGAACTATCC
ACCTTGGCAACATACCACCCTGTCTGTTCTACGTAAACACTTTGAGGCCAATAACGGAAAACTGCCTGAC
AACAAAGTCATTGCTAGTGAACTAGGCAGTATGCCAGAACTGAAGAAATACATGAAGAAAGTCATGCCAT
TTGTTGCCATGATTAAGGAAAATCTGGAGAAGATGGGGCCTCGTATTCTGGATTTGCAATTAGAATTTGA
TGAAAAGGCTGTGCTTATGGAGAATATAGTCTATCTGACTAATTCGCTTGAGCTAGAACACATAGAAGTC
AAGTTTGCCTCCGAAGCAGAAGATAAAATCAGGGAAGACTGCTGTCCTGGGAAACCACTTAATGTTTTTA
GAATATAACTCGAGTCTAGAGGGCCCTATTCTATAGTGTCACCTAAATGCTAGAGCTCGCTGATCAGCCT
CGACTGTGCCTTCTAGTTGCCAGCCATCTGTTGTTTGCCCCTCCCCCGTGCCTTCCTTGACCCTGGAAGG
TGCCACTCCCACTGTCCTTTCCTAATAAAATGAGGAAATTGCATCGCATTGTCTGAGTAGGTGTCATTCT
ATTCTGGGGGGTGGGGTGGGGCAGGACAGCAAGGGGGAGGATTGGGAAGACAATAGCAGGCATGCTGGGG
ATGCGGTGGGCTCTATGGCTTCTGAGGCGGAAAGAACCAGCTGGGGCTCTAGGGGGTATCCCC
[124 nt withheld, positions 4474-4597]
C
[91 nt withheld, positions 4599-4689]
A
[49 nt withheld, positions 4691-4739]
CCTTTGACGTTGGAGTCCACGTTCTTT
[37 nt withheld, positions 4767-4803]
ACCCTATCTCGGTCTATTCTTTTGATTTATAAGGGATTTTGCCGATTTCGGCCTATTGGTTAAAAAATGA
GCTGATTTAACAAAAATTTAACGCGAATTAATTCTGTGGAATGTGTGTCAGTTAGGGTGTGGAAAGTCCC
CAGGCTCCCCAGCAGGCAGAAGTATGCAAAGCATGCATCTCAATTAGTCAGCAACCAGGTGTGGAAAGTC
CCCAGGCTCCCCAGCAGGCAGAAGTATGCAAAGCATGCATCTCAATTAGTCAGCAACCATAGTCCCGCCC
CTAACTCCGCCCATCCCGCCCCTAACTCCGCCCAGTTCCGCCCATTCTCCGCCCCATGGCTGACTAATTT
TTTTTATTTATGCAGAGGCCGAGGCCGCCTCTGCCTCTGAGCTATTCCAGAAGTAGTGAGGAGGCTTTTT
TGGAGGCCTAGGCTTTTGCAAAAAGCTCCCGGGAGCTTGTATATCCATTTTCGGATCTGATCAAGAGACA
GGATGAGGATCGTTTCGCATGATTGAACAAGATGGATTGCACGCAGGTTCTCCGGCCGCTTGGGTGGAGA
GGCTATTCGGCTATGACTGGGCACAACAGACAATCGGCTGCTCTGATGCCGCCGTGTTCCGGCTGTCAGC
GCAGGGGCGCCCGGTTCTTTTTGTCAAGACCGACCTGTCCGGTGCCCTGAATGAACTGCAGGACGAGGCA
GCGCGGCTATCGTGGCTGGCCACGACGGGCGTTCCTTGCGCAGCTGTGCTCGACGTTGTCACTGAAGCGG
GAAGGGACTGGCTGCTATTGGGCGAAGTGCCGGGGCAGGATCTCCTGTCATCTCACCTTGCTCCTGCCGA
GAAAGTATCCATCATGGCTGATGCAATGCGGCGGCTGCATACGCTTGATCCGGCTACCTGCCCATTCGAC
CACCAAGCGAAACATCGCATCGAGCGAGCACGTACTCGGATGGAAGCCGGTCTTGTCGATCAGGATGATC
TGGACGAAGAGCATCAGGGGCTCGCGCCAGCCGAACTGTTCGCCAGGCTCAAGGCGCGCATGCCCGACGG
CGAGGATCTCGTCGTGACCCATGGCGATGCCTGCTTGCCGAATATCATGGTGGAAAATGGCCGCTTTTCT
GGATTCATCGACTGTGGCCGGCTGGGTGTGGCGGACCGCTATCAGGACATAGCGTTGGCTACCCGTGATA
TTGCTGAAGAGCTTGGCGGCGAATGGGCTGACCGCTTCCTCGTGCTTTACGGTATCGCCGCTCCCGATTC
GCAGCGCATCGCCTTCTATCGCCTTCTTGACGAGTTCTTCTGAGCGGGACTCTGGGGTTCGAAATGACCG
ACCAAGCGACGCCCAACCTGCCATCACGAGATTTCGATTCCACCGCCGCCTTCTATGAAAGGTTGGGCTT
CGGAATCGTTTTCCGGGACGCCGGCTGGATGATCCTCCAGCGCGGGGATCTCATGCTGGAGTTCTTCGCC
CACCCCAACTTGTTTATTGCAGCTTATAATGGTTACAAATAAAGCAATAGCATCACAAATTTCACAAATA
AAGCATTTTTTTCACTGCATTCTAGTTGTGGTTTGTCCAAACTCATCAATGTATCTTATCATGTCTGTAT
ACCGTCGACCTCTAGCTAGAGCTTGGCGTAATCATGGTCATAGCTGTTTCCTGTGTGAAATTGTTATCCG
CTCACAATTCCACACAACATACGAGCCGGAAGCATAAAGTGTAAAGCCTGGGGTGCCTAATGAGTGAGCT
AACTCACATTAATTGCGTTGCGCTCACTGCCCGCTTTCCAGTCGGGAAACCTGTCGTGCCAGCTGCATTA
ATGAATCGGCCAACGCGCGGGGAGAGGCGGTTTGCGTATTGGGCGCTCTTCCGCTTCCTCGCTCACTGAC
TCGCTGCGCTCGGTCGTTCGGCTGCGGCGAGCGGTATCAGCTCACTCAAAGGCGGTAATACGGTTATCCA
CAGAATCAGGGGATAACGCAGGAAAGAACATGTGAGCAAAAGGCCAGCAAAAGGCCAGGAACCGTAAAAA
GGCCGCGTTGCTGGCGTTTTTCCATAGGCTCCGCCCCCCTGACGAGCATCACAAAAATCGACGCTCAAGT
CAGAGGTGGCGAAACCCGACAGGACTATAAAGATACCAGGCGTTTCCCCCTGGAAGCTCCCTCGTGCGCT
CTCCTGTTCCGACCCTGCCGCTTACCGGATACCTGTCCGCCTTTCTCCCTTCGGGAAGCGTGGCGCTTTC
TCATAGCTCACGCTGTAGGTATCTCAGTTCGGTGTAGGTCGTTCGCTCCAAGCTGGGCTGTGTGCACGAA
CCCCCCGTTCAGCCCGACCGCTGCGCCTTATCCGGTAACTATCGTCTTGAGTCCAACCCGGTAAGACACG
ACTTATCGCCACTGGCAGCAGCCACTGGTAACAGGATTAGCAGAGCGAGGTATGTAGGCGGTGCTACAGA
GTTCTTGAAGTGGTGGCCTAACTACGGCTACACTAGAAGAACAGTATTTGGTATCTGCGCTCTGCTGAAG
CCAGTTACCTTCGGAAAAAGAGTTGGTAGCTCTTGATCCGGCAAACAAACCACCGCTGGTAGCGGTGGTT
TTTTTGTTTGCAAGCAGCAGATTACGCGCAGAAAAAAAGGATCTCAAGAAGATCCTTTGATCTTTTCTAC
GGGGTCTGACGCTCAGTGGAACGAAAACTCACGTTAAGGGATTTTGGTCATGAGATTATCAAAAAGGATC
TTCACCTAGATCCTTTTAAATTAAAAATGAAGTTTTAAATCAATCTAAAGTATATATGAGTAAACTTGGT
CTGACAGTTACCAATGCTTAATCAGTGAGGCACCTATCTCAGCGATCTGTCTATTTCGTTCATCCATAGT
TGCCTGACTCCCCGTCGTGTAGATAACTACGATACGGGAGGGCTTACCATCTGGCCCCAGTGCTGCAATG
ATACCGCGAGACCCACGCTCACCGGCTCCAGATTTATCAGCAATAAACCAGCCAGCCGGAAGGGCCGAGC
GCAGAAGTGGTCCTGCAACTTTATCCGCCTCCATCCAGTCTATTAATTGTTGCCGGGAAGCTAGAGTAAG
TAGTTCGCCAGTTAATAGTTTGCGCAACGTTGTTGCCATTGCTACAGGCATCGTGGTGTCACGCTCGTCG
TTTGGTATGGCTTCATTCAGCTCCGGTTCCCAACGATCAAGGCGAGTTACATGATCCCCCATGTTGTGCA
AAAAAGCGGTTAGCTCCTTCGGTCCTCCGATCGTTGTCAGAAGTAAGTTGGCCGCAGTGTTATCACTCAT
GGTTATGGCAGCACTGCATAATTCTCTTACTGTCATGCCATCCGTAAGATGCTTTTCTGTGACTGGTGAG
TACTCAACCAAGTCATTCTGAGAATAGTGTATGCGGCGACCGAGTTGCTCTTGCCCGGCGTCAATACGGG
ATAATACCGCGCCACATAGCAGAACTTTAAAAGTGCTCATCATTGGAAAACGTTCTTCGGGGCGAAAACT
CTCAAGGATCTTACCGCTGTTGAGATCCAGTTCGATGTAACCCACTCGTGCACCCAACTGATCTTCAGCA
TCTTTTACTTTCACCAGCGTTTCTGGGTGAGCAAAAACAGGAAGGCAAAATGCCGCAAAAAAGGGAATAA
GGGCGACACGGAAATGTTGAATACTCATACTCTTCCTTTTTCAATATTATTGAAGCATTTATCAGGGTTA
TTGTCTCATGAGCGGATACATATTTGAATGTATTTAGAAAAATAAACAAATAGGGGTTCCGCGCACATTT
CCCCGAAAAGTGCCACCTGACG
